>Addgene plasmid #78467 | pUCP20T-mko1 | depositor full sequence | sequence record 146320 | Partially sequenced and backbone inferred from the litterature
TCGCGCGTTTCGGTGATGACGGTGAAAACCTCTGACACATGCAGCTCCCGGAGACGGTCACAGCTTGTCT
GTAAGCGGATGCCGGGAGCAGACAAGCCCGTCAGGGCGCGTCAGCGGGTGTTGGCGGGTGTCGGGGCTGG
CTTAACTATGCGGCATCAGAGCAGATTGTACTGAGAGTGCACCATACCTCTCAGGCGCCGCTGGTGCCGC
TGGTTGGACGCCAAGGGTGAATCCGCCTCGATACCCTGATTACTCGCTTCCTGCGCCCTCTCAGGCGGCG
ATAGGGGACTGGTAAAACGGGGATTGCCCAGACGCCTCCCCCGCCCCTTCAGGGGCACAAATGCGGCCCC
AACGGGGCCACGTAGTGGTGCGTTTTTTGCGTTTCCACCCTTTTCTTCCTTTTCCCTTTTAAACCTTTTA
GGACGTCTACAGGCCACGTAATCCGTGGCCTGTAGAGTTTAAAAAGGGACGGATTTGTTGCCATTAAGGG
ACGGATTTGTTGTTAAGAAGGGACGGATTTGTTGTTGTAAAGGGACGGATTTGTTGTATTGTGGGACGCA
GATACAGTGTCCCCTTATACACAAGGAATGTCGAACGTGGCCTCACCCCCAATGGTTTACAAAAGCAATG
CCCTGGTCGAGGCCGCGTATCGCCTCAGTGTTCAGGAACAGCGGATCGTTCTGGCCTGTATTAGCCAGGT
GAAGAGGAGCGAGCCTGTCACCGATGAAGTGATGTATTCAGTGACGGCGGAGGACATAGCGACGATGGCG
GGTGTCCCTATCGAATCTTCCTACAACCAGCTCAAAGAAGCGGCCCTGCGCCTGAAACGGCGGGAAGTCC
GGTTAACCCAAGAGCCCAATGGCAAGGGGAAAAGACCGAGTGTGATGATTACCGGCTGGGTGCAAACAAT
CATCTACCGGGAGGGTGAGGGCCGTGTAGAACTCAGGTTCACCAAAGACATGCTGCCGTACCTGACGGAA
CTCACCAAACAGTTCACCAAATACGCCTTGGCTGACGTGGCCAAGATGGACAGCACCCACGCGATCAGGC
TTTACGAGCTGCTCATGCAATGGGACAGCATCGGCCAGCGCGAAATAGAAATTGACCAGCTGCGAAAGTG
GTTTCAACTGGAAGGCCGGTATCCCTCGATCAAGGACTTCAAGTTGCGAGTGCTTGATCCAGCCGTGACG
CAGATCAACGAGCACAGCCCGCTACAGGTGGAGTGGGCGCAGCGAAAGACCGGGCGCAAGGTCACACATC
TGTTGTTCAGTTTTGGACCGAAGAAGCCCGCCAAGGCGGTGGGTAAGGCCCCAGCGAAGCGCAAGGCCGG
GAAGATTTCAGATGCTGAGATCGCGAAACAGGCTCGCCCTGGTGAGACATGGGAAGCGGCCCGCGCTCGA
CTAACCCAGATGCCGCTGGATCTGGCCTAGAGGCCGTGGCCACCACGGCCCGGCCTGCCTTTCAGGCTGC
GCAACTGTTGGGAAGGGCGATCGGTGCGGGCCTCTTCGCTATTACGCCAGCTGGCGAAAGGGGGATGTGC
TGCAAGGCGATTAAGTTGGGTAACGCCAGGGTTTTCCCAGTCACGACGTTGTAAAACGACGGCCAGTGCC
AAGCTTGCATGCCTGCAGGTCGACTCTAGAGGATCCTCAGCAATGAGCTACTGCATCTTCTACCAGCTCA
GTAATGTTGCCTTCGGTTTTCCTGACGAGGCGATGCCCGATGAAATGGCTTTGTGGCATTTTAAGAATCT
TTTTTGCCGCCTTGTAAGTAGTCTTGAATTGGCATTTGTGATTGCCGCCTCCCGCAAGTTTTAGGTACAT
CGTAACATCACCCTTCAGAACTCCGTCGCAGGTAGTAATTTTCTCGGTTGATGGCTCCCAATCAGAACTT
TGGTTTTGCATCACAGGACCATCGGCAGGAAAGTTAACCCCAACAAATTTGGATTTGTGCTCGAAGCAGT
TTCCTCTAAGGCTTATATGCGCACTGACTGCAGCGAACCCACCATCTTCGAACTGCAACGACCTTTCCCA
TGACAGGCCTTCAGGAAATGCTTGTTTGAAATAGTCTGGTATCTCTTCTGGATATTTAGTAAAAGGTCTG
TGGCCGTAACAGAACGTGTGTGACACTAAGTCAAACGAGAAAGGCATTGGCCCGCCCTTGGCCATTGTGA
CGCGTAGTGTCATCTCTTGATGTCCCTCGTAAGGTTTGCCTGTGCCTTCACCTTCAACTGTGAACTCATG
CCCATTGACGGAGCCGTCCATGAAGTACTTCATCTTCATCTCTGGTTTAATCACACTCACCATCCTTCTT
GGCGCGCCGAATTCGTAATCATGGTCATAGCTGTTTCCTGTGTGAAATTGTTATCCGCTCACAATTCCAC
ACAACATACGAGCCGGAAGCATAAAGTGTAAAGCCTGGGGTGCCTAATGAGTGAGCTAACTCACATTAAT
TGCGTTGCGCTCACTGCCCGCTTTCCAGTCGGGAAACCTGTCGTGCCAGCTGCATTAATGAATCGGCCAA
CGCGCGGGGAGAGGCGGTTTGCGTATTGGGCGCTCTTCCGCTTCCTCGCTCACTGACTCGCTGCGCTCGG
TCGTTCGGCTGCGGCGAGCGGTATCAGCTCACTCAAAGGCGGTAATACGGTTATCCACAGAATCAGGGGA
TAACGCAGGAAAGAACATGGGGATTCCTTAAGGTATACTTTCCGCTGCATAACCCTGCTTCGGGGTCATT
ATAGCGATTTTTTCGGTATATCCATCCTTTTTCGCACGATATACAGGATTTTGCCAAAGGGTTCGTGTAG
ACTTTCCTTGGTGTATCCAACGGCGTCAGCCGGGCAGGATAGGTGAAGTAGGCCCACCCGCGAGCGGGTG
TTCCTTCTTCACTGTCCCTTATTCGCACCTGGCGGTGCTCAACGGGAATCCTGCTCTGCGAGGCTGGCCG
ATAAGCTAGCTTATGTGAGCAAAAGGCCAGCAAAAGGCCAGGAACCGTAAAAAGGCCGCGTTGCTGGCGT
TTTTCCATAGGCTCCGCCCCCCTGACGAGCATCACAAAAATCGACGCTCAAGTCAGAGGTGGCGAAACCC
GACAGGACTATAAAGATACCAGGCGTTTCCCCCTGGAAGCTCCCTCGTGCGCTCTCCTGTTCCGACCCTG
CCGCTTACCGGATACCTGTCCGCCTTTCTCCCTTCGGGAAGCGTGGCGCTTTCTCATAGCTCACGCTGTA
GGTATCTCAGTTCGGTGTAGGTCGTTCGCTCCAAGCTGGGCTGTGTGCACGAACCCCCCGTTCAGCCCGA
CCGCTGCGCCTTATCCGGTAACTATCGTCTTGAGTCCAACCCGGTAAGACACGACTTATCGCCACTGGCA
GCAGCCACTGGTAACAGGATTAGCAGAGCGAGGTATGTAGGCGGTGCTACAGAGTTCTTGAAGTGGTGGC
CTAACTACGGCTACACTAGAAGGACAGTATTTGGTATCTGCGCTCTGCTGAAGCCAGTTACCTTCGGAAA
AAGAGTTGGTAGCTCTTGATCCGGCAAACAAACCACCGCTGGTAGCGGTGGTTTTTTTGTTTGCAAGCAG
CAGATTACGCGCAGAAAAAAAGGATCTCAAGAAGATCCTTTGATCTTTTCTACGGGGTCTGACGCTCAGT
GGAACGAAAACTCACGTTAAGGGATTTTGGTCATGAGATTATCAAAAAGGATCTTCACCTAGATCCTTTT
AAATTAAAAATGAAGTTTTAAATCAATCTAAAGTATATATGAGTAAACTTGGTCTGACAGTTACCAATGC
TTAATCAGTGAGGCACCTATCTCAGCGATCTGTCTATTTCGTTCATCCATAGTTGCCTGACTCCCCGTCG
TGTAGATAACTACGATACGGGAGGGCTTACCATCTGGCCCCAGTGCTGCAATGATACCGCGAGACCCACG
CTCACCGGCTCCAGATTTATCAGCAATAAACCAGCCAGCCGGAAGGGCCGAGCGCAGAAGTGGTCCTGCA
ACTTTATCCGCCTCCATCCAGTCTATTAATTGTTGCCGGGAAGCTAGAGTAAGTAGTTCGCCAGTTAATA
GTTTGCGCAACGTTGTTGCCATTGCTACAGGCATCGTGGTGTCACGCTCGTCGTTTGGTATGGCTTCATT
CAGCTCCGGTTCCCAACGATCAAGGCGAGTTACATGATCCCCCATGTTGTGCAAAAAAGCGGTTAGCTCC
TTCGGTCCTCCGATCGTTGTCAGAAGTAAGTTGGCCGCAGTGTTATCACTCATGGTTATGGCAGCACTGC
ATAATTCTCTTACTGTCATGCCATCCGTAAGATGCTTTTCTGTGACTGGTGAGTACTCAACCAAGTCATT
CTGAGAATAGTGTATGCGGCGACCGAGTTGCTCTTGCCCGGCGTCAATACGGGATAATACCGCGCCACAT
AGCAGAACTTTAAAAGTGCTCATCATTGGAAAACGTTCTTCGGGGCGAAAACTCTCAAGGATCTTACCGC
TGTTGAGATCCAGTTCGATGTAACCCACTCGTGCACCCAACTGATCTTCAGCATCTTTTACTTTCACCAG
CGTTTCTGGGTGAGCAAAAACAGGAAGGCAAAATGCCGCAAAAAAGGGAATAAGGGCGACACGGAAATGT
TGAATACTCATACTCTTCCTTTTTCAATATTATTGAAGCATTTATCAGGGTTATTGTCTCATGAGCGGAT
ACATATTTGAATGTATTTAGAAAAATAAACAAATAGGGGTTCCGCGCACATTTCCCCGAAAAGTGCCACC
TGACGTCTAAGAAACCATTATTATCATGACATTAACCTATAAAAATAGGCGTATCACGAGGCCCTTTCGT
C
Features (pLannotate 1.2.2; 16 found; start..end, strand, type, name):
    137..186     +  misc_feature   bom (fragment): basis of mobility region from pBR322
    232..583     -  rep_origin     pRO1600 oriV: broad-host-range origin of replication from Pseudomonas aeruginosa plasmid pRO1600; requires the pRO1600 Rep protein for replication (West et al., 1994)
    597..1430    +  CDS            pRO1600 Rep: replication protein for the broad-host-range plasmid pRO1600 from Pseudomonas aeruginosa&nbsp
   1461..1608    -  CDS            lacZα (fragment): LacZα fragment of β-galactosidase; lacZ fragment
   1611..1646    -  misc_feature   MCS (fragment): pUC18/19 multiple cloning site
   1647..2303    -  CDS            Kusabira-Orange: Kusabira-Orange fluorescent protein (Karasawa et al., 2004)
   2358..2374    -  protein_bind   lac operator: The lac repressor binds to the lac operator to inhibit transcription in E. coli. This inhibition can be relieved by adding lactose or isopropyl-β-D-thiogalactopyranoside (IPTG). lac repressor encoded by lacI
   2382..2412    -  promoter       lac promoter: promoter for the E. coli lac operon
   2427..2448    -  protein_bind   CAP binding site: CAP binding activates transcription in the presence of cAMP. E. coli catabolite activator protein
   2461..2553    -  CDS            lacI (fragment): lac repressor; lacI; The lac repressor binds to the lac operator to inhibit transcription in E. coli. This inhibition can be relieved by adding lactose or isopropyl-β-D-thiogalactopyranoside (IPTG).
   2555..2679    -  rep_origin     RSF ori (fragment): Plasmids containing the RSF 1030 origin of replication can be propagated in E. coli cells that contain additional plasmids with compatible origins.
   2832..2940    +  oriT           oriT: incP origin of transfer
   3012..3600    -  rep_origin     ori: high-copy-number ColE1/pMB1/pBR322/pUC origin of replication
   3771..4631    -  CDS            AmpR: β-lactamase; bla; confers resistance to ampicillin, carbenicillin, and related antibiotics
   4632..4736    -  promoter       AmpR promoter: bla
   4831..35      +  CDS            rop (fragment) (across the origin): Rop protein, which maintains plasmids at low copy number; rop
