[The description below was written by a language model from this plasmid's Addgene catalogue record and pLannotate feature annotations shown in this document.]
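Description:
pUCP20T-mko1 is a 4.8 kb bacterial expression plasmid built on the pUCP20T backbone, an Escherichia–Pseudomonas shuttle vector, and belongs to a set of vectors made for broad-range fluorescent labeling of bacteria. It carries two replication systems. A high-copy ColE1/pUC-type origin supports propagation in E. coli. The pRO1600 oriV, together with its cognate Rep protein gene, allows maintenance in Pseudomonas and other hosts that the pRO1600 replicon supports. An incP origin of transfer (oriT) allows the plasmid to be mobilized by conjugation into recipient strains when transfer functions are supplied in trans. Selection relies on the bla (AmpR) β-lactamase gene under its own promoter, which confers resistance to ampicillin, carbenicillin and related antibiotics.

The payload is the coding sequence for monomeric Kusabira Orange (mKO1), an orange fluorescent protein derived from the stony coral listed in the record as Fungia coccina. It is inserted at the pUC18/19-type multiple cloning site, so only fragments of the MCS and of lacZα remain downstream. The gene lies directly downstream of the lac promoter, with its CAP binding site and lac operator. Only a short lacI fragment is annotated, so no functional repressor is encoded on the plasmid, and expression is expected to be largely constitutive in hosts that lack lac repressor. Short bom, rop and RSF ori fragments also appear in the annotation and are probably backbone remnants.

The construct is used to tag bacterial cells with orange fluorescence for imaging or for tracking strains. The deposited sequence was only partially determined, and the backbone was inferred from the literature, so the feature positions should be treated as provisional.
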