Addgene plasmid #78467: pUCP20T-mko1
Purpose: Broad range bacterial fluorescence labeling
Depositing lab: Mariette Barbier. Depositing organization: West Virginia University and School of Medicine. Publication: Rainbow Vectors for Broad-Range Bacterial Fluorescence Labeling. Barbier M, Damron FH. PLoS One. 2016 Mar 3;11(3):e0146827. doi: 10.1371/journal.pone.0146827. eCollection 2016. PubMed 26937640.
Backbone
  Vector backbone: pUCP20T
  Vector type: Bacterial Expression
Growth in bacteria
  Bacterial resistance: Ampicillin, 100 μg/mL
  Growth temperature: 37°C
  Growth strain: DH5alpha
  Copy number: High Copy
Gene/Insert
  Gene/Insert name: mKO1 (alt name: mKusabira Orange)
  Species: Fungia coccina
Terms and licenses: Academic/Nonprofit Terms; Industry Terms: Not Available to Industry
How to cite: pUCP20T-mko1 was a gift from Mariette Barbier (Addgene plasmid # 78467 ; http://n2t.net/addgene:78467 ; RRID:Addgene_78467)
