>Addgene plasmid #78467 | pUCP20T-mko1 | addgene partial sequence | sequence record 149752 | M13pUC-Fwd 5'-CCCAGTCACGACGTTGTAAAACG-3'
TGCATGCCTGCAGGTCGACTCTAGAGGATCCTCAGCAATGAGCTACTGCATCTTCTACCAGCTCAGTAAT
GTTGCCTTCGGTTTTCCTGACGAGGCGATGCCCGATGAAATGGCTTTGTGGCATTTTAAGAATCTTTTTT
GCCGCCTTGTAAGTAGTCTTGAATTGGCATTTGTGATTGCCGCCTCCCGCAAGTTTTAGGTACATCGTAA
CATCACCCTTCAGAACTCCGTCGCAGGTAGTAATTTTCTCGGTTGATGGCTCCCAATCAGAACTTTGGTT
TTGCATCACAGGACCATCGGCAGGAAAGTTAACCCCAACAAATTTGGATTTGTGCTCGAAGCAGTTTCCT
CTAAGGCTTATATGCGCACTGACGGCAGCGAACCCACCATCTTCGAACTGCAACGACCTTTCCCATGACA
GGCCTTCAGGAAATGCTTGTTTGAAATAGTCTGGTATCTCTTCTGGATATTTAGTAAAAGGTCTGTGGCC
GTAACAGAACGTGTGTGACACTAAGTCAAACGAGAAAGGCATTGGCCCGCCCTTGGCCATTGTGACGCGT
AGTGTCATCTCTTGATGTCCCTCGTAAGGTTTGCCTGTGCCTTCACCTTCAACTGTGAACTCATGCCCAT
TGACGGAGCCGTCCATGAAGTACTTCATCTTCATCTCTGGTTTAATCACACTCACCATCCTTCTTGGCGC
GCC
