>Addgene plasmid #78467 | pUCP20T-mko1 | addgene partial sequence | sequence record 149755 | M13-Rev 5'-CAGGAAACAGCTATGACC-3'
ACCAGAGATGAAGATGAAGTACTTCATGGACGGCTCCGTCAATGGGCATGAGTTCACAGTTGAAGGTGAA
GGCACAGGCAAACCTTACGAGGGACATCAAGAGATGACACTACGCGTCACAATGGCCAAGGGCGGGCCAA
TGCCTTTCTCGTTTGACTTAGTGTCACACACGTTCTGTTACGGCCACAGACCTTTTACTAAATATCCAGA
AGAGATACCAGACTATTTCAAACAAGCATTTCCTGAAGGCCTGTCATGGGAAAGGTCGTTGCAGTTCGAA
GATGGTGGGTTCGCTGCCGTCAGTGCGCATATAAGCCTTAGAGGAAACTGCTTCGAGCACAAATCCAAAT
TTGTTGGGGTTAACTTTCCTGCCGATGGTCCTGTGATGCAAAACCAAAGTTCTGATTGGGAGCCATCAAC
CGAGAAAATTACTACCTGCGACGGAGTTCTGAAGGGTGATGTTACGATGTACCTAAAACTTGCGGGAGGC
GGCAATCACAAATGCCAATTCAAGACTACTTACAAGGCGGCAAAAAAGATTCTTAAAATGCCACAAAGCC
ATTTCATCGGGCATCGCCTCGTCAGGAAAACCGAAGGCAACATTACTGAGCTGGTAGAAGATGCAGTAGC
TCATTGCTGAGGATCCTCTAGAGTCGACCTGCAGGCATGCAAGCTTGGCACTGGCCGTCGTTTTACAAAC
GTCGTGACTGGGAAAACCCTGGCGTTACCCAACTTAATCGCCTTGCAGCACATCCC
